>Addgene plasmid #59963 | pTHSSd_40 | depositor partial sequence | sequence record 95214 | core fragment lacking SynZIP
ATGAACACGATTAACATCGCTAAGAACGACTTCTCTGACATCGAACTGGCTGCTATCCCGTTCAACACTC
TGGCTGACCATTACGGTGAGCGTTTAGCTCGCGAACAGTTGGCCCTTGAGCATGAGTCTTACGAGATGGG
TGAAGCACGCTTCCGCAAGATGTTTGAGCGTCAACTTAAAGCTGGTGAGGTTGCGGATAACGCTGCCGCC
AAGCCTCTCATCACTACCCTACTCCCTAAGATGATTGCACGCATCAACGACTGGTTTGAGGAAGTGAAAG
CTAAGCGCGGCAAGCGCCCGACAGCCTTCCAGTTCCTGCAAGAAATCAAGCCGGAAGCCGTAGCGTACAT
CACCATTAAGACCACTCTGGCTTGCCTAACCAGTGCTGACAATACAACCGTTCAGGCTGTAGCAAGCGCA
ATCGGTCGGGCCATTGAGGACGAGGCTCGCTTCGGTCGTATCCGTGACCTTGAAGCTAAGCACTTCAAGA
AAAACGTTGAGGAACAACTCAACAAGCGCGTAGGGCACGTCTACAAGAAAGCATTTATGCAAGTTGTCGA
GGCTGACATGCTCTCTAAGGGTCTACTCGGTGGCGAGGCGTGGTCTTCGTGGCATAAGGAAGACTCTATT
CATGTAGGAGTACGCTGCATCGAGATGCTCATTGAGTCAACCGGAATGGTTAGCTTACACCGCCAAAATG
CTGGCGTAGTAGGTCAAGACTCTGAGACTATCGAACTCGCACCTGAATACGCTGAGGCTATCGCAACCCG
TGCAGGTGCGCTGGCTGGCATCTCTCCGATGTTCCAACCTTGCGTAGTTCCTCCTAAGCCGTGGACTGGC
ATTACTGGTGGTGGCTATTGGGCTAACGGTCGTCGTCCTCTGGCGCTGGTGCGTACTCACAGTAAGAAAG
CACTGATGCGCTACGAAGACGTTTACATGCCTGAGGTGTACAAAGCGATTAACATTGCGCAAAACACCGC
ATGGAAAATCAACAAGAAAGTCCTAGCGGTCGCCAACGTAATCACCAAGTGGAAGCATTGTCCGGTCGAG
GACATCCCTGCGATTGAGCGTGAAGAACTCCCGATGAAACCGGAAGACATCGACATGAATCCTGAGGCTC
TCACCGCGTGGAAACGTGCTGCCGCTGCTGTGTACCGCAAGGACAAGGCTCGCAAGTCTCGCCGTATCAG
CCTTGAGTTCATGCTTGAGCAAGCCAATAAGTTTGCTAACCATAAGGCCATCTGGTTCCCTTACAACATG
GACTGGCGCGGTCGTGTTTACGCTGTGTCAATGTTCAACCCGCAAGGTAACGATATGACCAAAGGACTGC
TTACGCTGGCGAAAGGTAAACCAATCGGTAAGGAAGGTTACTACTGGCTGAAAATCCACGGTGCAAACTG
TGCGGGTGTCGACAAGGTTCCGTTCCCTGAGCGCATCAAGTTCATTGAGGAAAACCACGAGAACATCATG
GCTTGCGCTAAGTCTCCACTGGAGAACACTTGGTGGGCTGAGCAAGATTCTCCGTTCTGCTTCCTTGCGT
TCTGCTTTGAGTACGCTGGGGTACAGCACCACGGCCTGAGCTATAACTGCTCCCTTCCGCTGGCGTTTGA
CGGGTCTTGCTCTGGCATCCAGCACTTCTCCGCGATGCTCCGAGATGAGGTAGGTGGTCGCGCGGTTAAC
TTGCTTCCTAGTGAAACCGTTCAGGACATCTACGGGATTGTTGCTAAGAAAGTCAACGAGATTCTACAAG
CAGACGCAATCAATGGGACCGATAACGAAGTAGTTACCGTGACCGATGAGAAC
