>Addgene plasmid #59963 | pTHSSd_40 | addgene partial sequence | sequence record 96550 | SopC-F1 5'-CACGATCCCACTCGTGTTG-3'
GGGCAAGTATTGACATGTCGTCGTAACCTGTAGAACGGAGTAACCTCGGTGTGCGGTTGTATGCCTGCTG
TGGATTGTTTACGGCTAGCTCAGTCCTAGGTACTATGCTAGCTACTAGAGTCATTTATGAAAGTACTAGA
TGAACACGATTAACATCGCTAAGAACGACTTCTCTGACATCGAACTGGCTGCTATCCCGTTCAACACTCT
GGCTGACCATTACGGTGAGCGTTTAGCTCGCGAACAGTTGGCCCTTGAGCATGAGTCTTACGAGATGGGT
GAAGCACGCTTCCGCAAGATGTTTGAGCGTCAACTTAAAGCTGGTGAGGTTGCGGATAACGCTGCCGCCA
AGCCTCTCATCACTACCCTACTCCCTAAGATGATTGCACGCATCAACGACTGGTTTGAGGAAGTGAAAGC
TAAGCGCGGCAAGCGCCCGACAGCCTTCCAG
