[The description below was written by a language model from this plasmid's Addgene catalogue record.]
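Description:
pTHSSd_40 is a bacterial expression plasmid built on the pBACr backbone, a low-copy vector maintained in E. coli under kanamycin selection. The record gives no feature table, so the specific replication origin and the exact arrangement of regulatory parts such as the ribosome binding site and terminator are not stated beyond what the catalogue fields provide.

The insert is a synthetic gene described as the "core fragment lacking SynZIP", driven by PJ23105, a constitutive synthetic E. coli promoter from the Anderson J23100 series. The associated work describes a transcriptional "resource allocator" based on a highly fragmented T7 RNA polymerase, in which the polymerase is split into pieces that must reassemble to give activity. In that context the core fragment is presumably the shared polymerase piece whose abundance caps the total amount of active enzyme that can form in the cell, although the record does not define its boundaries. SynZIPs are synthetic coiled-coil interaction domains that can be fused to split protein fragments to promote their association. This version omits such a domain, so assembly with partner fragments would rely on the intrinsic affinity of the fragments alone.

The stated purpose is high expression of the core fragment without SynZIP, which suggests that the plasmid is one member of a set that varies core fragment level and the presence of the SynZIP. It would typically be co-transformed with compatible plasmids supplying the complementary polymerase fragments and a T7-promoter-driven reporter or output. That use is inferred from the publication title rather than spelled out in the record.
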