Addgene plasmid #59963: pTHSSd_40
Purpose: High core fragment expression without SynZIP
Depositing lab: Christopher Voigt. Depositing organization: Massachusetts Institute of Technology. Publication: A 'resource allocator' for transcription based on a highly fragmented T7 RNA polymerase. Segall-Shapiro TH, Meyer AJ, Ellington AD, Sontag ED, Voigt CA. Mol Syst Biol. 2014 Jul 30;10(7):742. 10.15252/msb.20145299 PubMed 25080493.
Backbone
  Vector backbone: pBACr
  Vector type: Bacterial Expression
Growth in bacteria
  Bacterial resistance: Kanamycin, 50 μg/mL
  Growth temperature: 37°C
  Growth strain: DH10B
  Copy number: Low Copy
Gene/Insert
  Gene/Insert name: core fragment lacking SynZIP
  Species: Synthetic
  Mutation: N/A
  Promoter: PJ23105
  Cloning method: Ligation Independent Cloning
  Sequencing primers: 5′ Other; 3′ Other
Terms and licenses: Academic/Nonprofit Terms; Industry Terms: Not Available to Industry
How to cite: pTHSSd_40 was a gift from Christopher Voigt (Addgene plasmid # 59963 ; http://n2t.net/addgene:59963 ; RRID:Addgene_59963)
