LOCUS       Exported 8484 bp ds-DNA circular SYN 13-MAY-2021
DEFINITION  High core fragment expression without SynZIP.
ACCESSION   .
VERSION     .
KEYWORDS    pTHSSd_40
SOURCE      synthetic DNA construct
  ORGANISM  synthetic DNA construct
REFERENCE   1 (bases 1 to 8484)
  AUTHORS   Segall-Shapiro TH, Meyer AJ, Ellington AD, Sontag ED, Voigt CA
  TITLE     A 'resource allocator' for transcription based on a highly
            fragmented T7 RNA polymerase.
  JOURNAL   Mol Syst Biol. 2014 Jul 30;10(7):742.
  PUBMED    25080493
REFERENCE   2 (bases 1 to 8484)
  AUTHORS   .
  TITLE     Direct Submission
  JOURNAL   Exported May 13, 2021 from SnapGene Server 1.1.58
            http://www.snapgene.com
FEATURES             Location/Qualifiers
     source          1..8484
                     /organism="synthetic DNA construct"
                     /mol_type="other DNA"
     misc_feature    1807..1827
                     /label=BioBrick suffix
                     /note="universal suffix for all parts"
     terminator      1863..1894
                     /label=tonB terminator
                     /note="bidirectional E. coli tonB-P14 transcription
                     terminator"
     CDS             1980..1997
                     /codon_start=1
                     /product="6xHis affinity tag"
                     /label=6xHis
                     /translation="HHHHHH"
     primer_bind     complement(2053..2070)
                     /label=pBAD Reverse
                     /note="For vectors with E. coli araBAD promoter, reverse
                     primer"
     terminator      2223..2269
                     /label=rrnB T1 terminator
                     /note="transcription terminator T1 from the E. coli rrnB
                     gene"
     rep_origin      2325..2713
                     /label=R6K gamma ori
                     /note="gamma replication origin from E. coli plasmid R6K;
                     requires the R6K initiator protein pi for replication"
     CDS             complement(2763..3557)
                     /codon_start=1
                     /gene="aph(3')-II (or nptII)"
                     /product="aminoglycoside phosphotransferase from Tn5"
                     /label=NeoR/KanR
                     /note="confers resistance to neomycin, kanamycin, and G418
                     (Geneticin(R))"
                     /translation="MIEQDGLHAGSPAAWVERLFGYDWAQQTIGCSDAAVFRLSAQGRP
                     VLFVKTDLSGALNELQDEAARLSWLATTGVPCAAVLDVVTEAGRDWLLLGEVPGQDLLS
                     SRLAPAEKVSIMADAMRRLHTLDPATCPFDHQAKHRIERARTRMEAGLVDQDDLDEEHQ
                     GLAPAELFARLKARMPDGEDLVVIHGDACLPNIMVENGRFSGFNDCGRLGVADRYQDIA
                     LDTRDIAEELGGEWADRFLVLYGIAAPDSQRIAFYRLLDEFF"
     primer_bind     3484..3503
                     /label=Neo-R
                     /note="Neomycin resistance gene, reverse primer"
     rep_origin      3963..4182
                     /label=ori2
                     /note="secondary origin of replication for the bacterial F
                     plasmid; also known as oriS"
     CDS             4273..5028
                     /codon_start=1
                     /gene="repE"
                     /product="replication initiation protein for the bacterial
                     F plasmid"
                     /label=repE
                     /translation="MAETAVINHKKRKNSPRIVQSNDLTEAAYSLSRDQKRMLYLFVDQ
                     IRKSDGTLQEHDGICEIHVAKYAEIFGLTSAEASKDIRQALKSFAGKEVVFYRPEEDAG
                     DEKGYESFPWFIKRAHSPSRGLYSVHINPYLIPFFIGLQNRFTQFRLSETKEITNPYAM
                     RLYESLCQYRKPDGSGIVSLKIDWIIERYQLPQSYQRMPDFRRRFLQVCVNEINSRTPM
                     RLSYIEKKKGRQTTHIVFSFRDITSMTTG"
     misc_feature    5031..5281
                     /gene="incC"
                     /label=incC
                     /note="incompatibility region of the bacterial F plasmid"
     CDS             5607..6782
                     /codon_start=1
                     /gene="sopA"
                     /product="partitioning protein for the bacterial F plasmid"
                     /label=sopA
                     /translation="MFRMKLMETLNQCINAGHEMTKAIAIAQFNDDSPEARKITRRWRI
                     GEAADLVGVSSQAIRDAEKAGRLPHPDMEIRGRVEQRVGYTIEQINHMRDVFGTRLRRA
                     EDVFPPVIGVAAHKGGVYKTSVSVHLAQDLALKGLRVLLVEGNDPQGTASMYHGWVPDL
                     HIHAEDTLLPFYLGEKDDVTYAIKPTCWPGLDIIPSCLALHRIETELMGKFDEGKLPTD
                     PHLMLRLAIETVAHDYDVIVIDSAPNLGIGTINVVCAADVLIVPTPAELFDYTSALQFF
                     DMLRDLLKNVDLKGFEPDVRILLTKYSNSNGSQSPWMEEQIRDAWGSMVLKNVVRETDE
                     VGKGQIRMRTVFEQAIDQRSSTGAWRNALSIWEPVCNEIFDRLIKPRWEIR"
     CDS             6782..7753
                     /codon_start=1
                     /gene="sopB"
                     /product="partitioning protein for the bacterial F plasmid"
                     /label=sopB
                     /translation="MKRAPVIPKHTLNTQPVEDTSLSTPAAPMVDSLIARVGVMARGNA
                     ITLPVCGRDVKFTLEVLRGDSVEKTSRVWSGNERDQELLTEDALDDLIPSFLLTGQQTP
                     AFGRRVSGVIEIADGSRRRKAAALTESDYRVLVGELDDEQMAALSRLGNDYRPTSAYER
                     GQRYASRLQNEFAGNISALADAENISRKIITRCINTAKLPKSVVALFSHPGELSARSGD
                     ALQKAFTDKEELLKQQASNLHEQKKAGVIFEAEEVITLLTSVLKTSSASRTSLSSRHQF
                     APGATVLYKGDKMVLNLDRSRVPTECIEKIEAILKELEKPAP"
     misc_feature    7826..8299
                     /gene="sopC"
                     /label=sopC
                     /note="centromere-like partitioning region of the bacterial
                     F plasmid"
ORIGIN
        1 atgaacacga ttaacatcgc taagaacgac ttctctgaca tcgaactggc tgctatcccg
       61 ttcaacactc tggctgacca ttacggtgag cgtttagctc gcgaacagtt ggcccttgag
      121 catgagtctt acgagatggg tgaagcacgc ttccgcaaga tgtttgagcg tcaacttaaa
      181 gctggtgagg ttgcggataa cgctgccgcc aagcctctca tcactaccct actccctaag
      241 atgattgcac gcatcaacga ctggtttgag gaagtgaaag ctaagcgcgg caagcgcccg
      301 acagccttcc agttcctgca agaaatcaag ccggaagccg tagcgtacat caccattaag
      361 accactctgg cttgcctaac cagtgctgac aatacaaccg ttcaggctgt agcaagcgca
      421 atcggtcggg ccattgagga cgaggctcgc ttcggtcgta tccgtgacct tgaagctaag
      481 cacttcaaga aaaacgttga ggaacaactc aacaagcgcg tagggcacgt ctacaagaaa
      541 gcatttatgc aagttgtcga ggctgacatg ctctctaagg gtctactcgg tggcgaggcg
      601 tggtcttcgt ggcataagga agactctatt catgtaggag tacgctgcat cgagatgctc
      661 attgagtcaa ccggaatggt tagcttacac cgccaaaatg ctggcgtagt aggtcaagac
      721 tctgagacta tcgaactcgc acctgaatac gctgaggcta tcgcaacccg tgcaggtgcg
      781 ctggctggca tctctccgat gttccaacct tgcgtagttc ctcctaagcc gtggactggc
      841 attactggtg gtggctattg ggctaacggt cgtcgtcctc tggcgctggt gcgtactcac
      901 agtaagaaag cactgatgcg ctacgaagac gtttacatgc ctgaggtgta caaagcgatt
      961 aacattgcgc aaaacaccgc atggaaaatc aacaagaaag tcctagcggt cgccaacgta
     1021 atcaccaagt ggaagcattg tccggtcgag gacatccctg cgattgagcg tgaagaactc
     1081 ccgatgaaac cggaagacat cgacatgaat cctgaggctc tcaccgcgtg gaaacgtgct
     1141 gccgctgctg tgtaccgcaa ggacaaggct cgcaagtctc gccgtatcag ccttgagttc
     1201 atgcttgagc aagccaataa gtttgctaac cataaggcca tctggttccc ttacaacatg
     1261 gactggcgcg gtcgtgttta cgctgtgtca atgttcaacc cgcaaggtaa cgatatgacc
     1321 aaaggactgc ttacgctggc gaaaggtaaa ccaatcggta aggaaggtta ctactggctg
     1381 aaaatccacg gtgcaaactg tgcgggtgtc gacaaggttc cgttccctga gcgcatcaag
     1441 ttcattgagg aaaaccacga gaacatcatg gcttgcgcta agtctccact ggagaacact
     1501 tggtgggctg agcaagattc tccgttctgc ttccttgcgt tctgctttga gtacgctggg
     1561 gtacagcacc acggcctgag ctataactgc tcccttccgc tggcgtttga cgggtcttgc
     1621 tctggcatcc agcacttctc cgcgatgctc cgagatgagg taggtggtcg cgcggttaac
     1681 ttgcttccta gtgaaaccgt tcaggacatc tacgggattg ttgctaagaa agtcaacgag
     1741 attctacaag cagacgcaat caatgggacc gataacgaag tagttaccgt gaccgatgag
     1801 aactaatact agtagcggcc gctgcaggag tcactaaggg ttagttagtt agattagcag
     1861 aaagtcaaaa gcctccgacc ggaggctttt gactaaaact tcccttgggg ttatcattgg
     1921 ggctcactca aaggcggtaa taactcatct cagaagagga tctgaatagc gccgtcgacc
     1981 atcatcatca tcatcattga gtttaaacgg ccgccaaaac agccaagctg gagaatgaga
     2041 gaagattttc agcctgatac agattaaatc agaacgcaga agcggtctga taaaacagaa
     2101 tttgcctggc ggcagtagcg cggtggtccc acctgacccc atgccgaact cagaagtgaa
     2161 acgccgtagc gccgatggta gtgtggggtc tccccatgcg agagtaggga actgccaggc
     2221 atcaaataaa acgaaaggct cagtcgaaag actgggcctt tcgttttatc tgttgtttgt
     2281 cggtgaacta attctgattc gcacgggccc atggctaatt cccatgtcag ccgttaagtg
     2341 ttcctgtgtc actcaaaatt gctttgagag gctctaaggg cttctcagtg cgttacatcc
     2401 ctggcttgtt gtccacaacc gttaaacctt aaaagcttta aaagccttat atattctttt
     2461 ttttcttata aaacttaaaa ccttagaggc tatttaagtt gctgatttat attaatttta
     2521 ttgttcaaac atgagagctt agtacgtgaa acatgagagc ttagtacgtt agccatgaga
     2581 gcttagtacg ttagccatga gggtttagtt cgttaaacat gagagcttag tacgttaaac
     2641 atgagagctt agtacgtgaa acatgagagc ttagtacgta ctatcaacag gttgaactgc
     2701 tgatcttcag atcctctacg ccggacgcat cgtggccgga tcttgcgcaa gcggtctcca
     2761 attcagaaga actcgtcaag aaggcgatag aaggcgatgc gctgcgaatc gggagcggcg
     2821 ataccgtaaa gcacgaggaa gcggtcagcc cattcgccgc caagctcttc agcaatatca
     2881 cgggtatcca acgctatgtc ctgatagcgg tccgccacac ccagccggcc acagtcgttg
     2941 aatccagaaa agcggccatt ttccaccatg atattcggca agcaggcatc gccatggatc
     3001 acgacgagat cctcgccgtc gggcatgcgc gccttgagcc tggcgaacag ttcggctggc
     3061 gcgagcccct gatgctcttc gtccagatca tcctgatcga caagaccggc ttccatccga
     3121 gtacgtgctc gctcgatgcg atgtttcgct tggtggtcga atgggcaggt agccggatca
     3181 agcgtatgca gccgccgcat tgcatcagcc atgatggata ctttctcggc aggagcaagg
     3241 cgagatgaca ggagatcctg ccccggcact tcgcccaata gcagccagtc ccttcccgct
     3301 tcagtgacaa cgtcgagcac agctgcgcaa ggaacgcccg tcgtggccag ccacgatagc
     3361 cgcgctgcct cgtcctgcag ttcattcagg gcaccggaca ggtcggtctt gacaaaaaga
     3421 accgggcgcc cctgcgctga cagccggaac acggcggcat cagagcagcc gattgtctgt
     3481 tgtgcccagt catagccgaa tagcctctcc acccaagcgg ccggagaacc tgcgtgcaat
     3541 ccatcttgtt caatcatgcg aaacgatcct catcctgtct cttgatcaga tcttgatccc
     3601 ctgcgccatc agatccttgg cggcaagaaa gccatccagt ttactttgca gggcttccca
     3661 accttaccag agggcgcccc agctggcaat tccggttcgc ttgctgtcca taaaaccgcc
     3721 cagtctagct atcgccatgt aagcccactg caagctacct gctttctctt tgcgcttgcg
     3781 ttttcccttg tccagatagc ccagtagctg acattcatca agcttatgat gtggtctgtc
     3841 cttttacagc cagtagtgct cgccgcagtc gagcgacagg gcgaagccct cgagtgagcg
     3901 aggaagcacc agggaacagc acttatatat tctgcttaca cacgatgcct gaaaaaactt
     3961 cccttggggt tatccactta tccacgggga tatttttata attatttttt ttatagtttt
     4021 tagatcttct tttttagagc gccttgtagg cctttatcca tgctggttct agagaaggtg
     4081 ttgtgacaaa ttgccctttc agtgtgacaa atcaccctca aatgacagtc ctgtctgtga
     4141 caaattgccc ttaaccctgt gacaaattgc cctcagaaga agctgttttt tcacaaagtt
     4201 atccctgctt attgactctt ttttatttag tgtgacaatc taaaaacttg tcacacttca
     4261 catggatctg tcatggcgga aacagcggtt atcaatcaca agaaacgtaa aaatagcccg
     4321 cgaatcgtcc agtcaaacga cctcactgag gcggcatata gtctctcccg ggatcaaaaa
     4381 cgtatgctgt atctgttcgt tgaccagatc agaaaatctg atggcaccct acaggaacat
     4441 gacggtatct gcgagatcca tgttgctaaa tatgctgaaa tattcggatt gacctctgcg
     4501 gaagccagta aggatatacg gcaggcattg aagagtttcg cggggaagga agtggttttt
     4561 tatcgccctg aagaggatgc cggcgatgaa aaaggctatg aatcttttcc ttggtttatc
     4621 aaacgtgcgc acagtccatc cagagggctt tacagtgtac atatcaaccc atatctcatt
     4681 cccttcttta tcgggttaca gaaccggttt acgcagtttc ggcttagtga aacaaaagaa
     4741 atcaccaatc cgtatgccat gcgtttatac gaatccctgt gtcagtatcg taagccggat
     4801 ggctcaggca tcgtctctct gaaaatcgac tggatcatag agcgttacca gctgcctcaa
     4861 agttaccagc gtatgcctga cttccgccgc cgcttcctgc aggtctgtgt taatgagatc
     4921 aacagcagaa ctccaatgcg cctctcatac attgagaaaa agaaaggccg ccagacgact
     4981 catatcgtat tttccttccg cgatatcact tccatgacga caggatagtc tgagggttat
     5041 ctgtcacaga tttgagggtg gttcgtcaca tttgttctga cctactgagg gtaatttgtc
     5101 acagttttgc tgtttccttc agcctgcatg gattttctca tactttttga actgtaattt
     5161 ttaaggaagc caaatttgag ggcagtttgt cacagttgat ttccttctct ttcccttcgt
     5221 catgtgacct gatatcgggg gttagttcgt catcattgat gagggttgat tatcacagtt
     5281 tattactctg aattggctat ccgcgtgtgt acctctacct ggagtttttc ccacggtgga
     5341 tatttcttct tgcgctgagc gtaagagcta tctgacagaa cagttcttct ttgcttcctc
     5401 gccagttcgc tcgctatgct cggttacacg gctgcggcga gcgctagtga taataagtga
     5461 ctgaggtatg tgctcttctt atctcctttt gtagtgttgc tcttatttta aacaactttg
     5521 cggttttttg atgactttgc gattttgttg ttgctttgca gtaaattgca agatttaata
     5581 aaaaaacgca aagcaatgat taaaggatgt tcagaatgaa actcatggaa acacttaacc
     5641 agtgcataaa cgctggtcat gaaatgacga aggctatcgc cattgcacag tttaatgatg
     5701 acagcccgga agcgaggaaa ataacccggc gctggagaat aggtgaagca gcggatttag
     5761 ttggggtttc ttctcaggct atcagagatg ccgagaaagc agggcgacta ccgcacccgg
     5821 atatggaaat tcgaggacgg gttgagcaac gtgttggtta tacaattgaa caaattaatc
     5881 atatgcgtga tgtgtttggt acgcgattgc gacgtgctga agacgtattt ccaccggtga
     5941 tcggggttgc tgcccataaa ggtggcgttt acaaaacctc agtttctgtt catcttgctc
     6001 aggatctggc tctgaagggg ctacgtgttt tgctcgtgga aggtaacgac ccccagggaa
     6061 cagcctcaat gtatcacgga tgggtaccag atcttcatat tcatgcagaa gacactctcc
     6121 tgcctttcta tcttggggaa aaggacgatg tcacttatgc aataaagccc acttgctggc
     6181 cggggcttga cattattcct tcctgtctgg ctctgcaccg tattgaaact gagttaatgg
     6241 gcaaatttga tgaaggtaaa ctgcccaccg atccacacct gatgctccga ctggccattg
     6301 aaactgttgc tcatgactat gatgtcatag ttattgacag cgcgcctaac ctgggtatcg
     6361 gcacgattaa tgtcgtatgt gctgctgatg tgctgattgt tcccacgcct gctgagttgt
     6421 ttgactacac ctccgcactg cagtttttcg atatgcttcg tgatctgctc aagaacgttg
     6481 atcttaaagg gttcgagcct gatgtacgta ttttgcttac caaatacagc aatagtaatg
     6541 gctctcagtc cccgtggatg gaggagcaaa ttcgggatgc ctggggaagc atggttctaa
     6601 aaaatgttgt acgtgaaacg gatgaagttg gtaaaggtca gatccggatg agaactgttt
     6661 ttgaacaggc cattgatcaa cgctcttcaa ctggtgcctg gagaaatgct ctttctattt
     6721 gggaacctgt ctgcaatgaa attttcgatc gtctgattaa accacgctgg gagattagat
     6781 aatgaagcgt gcgcctgtta ttccaaaaca tacgctcaat actcaaccgg ttgaagatac
     6841 ttcgttatcg acaccagctg ccccgatggt ggattcgtta attgcgcgcg taggagtaat
     6901 ggctcgcggt aatgccatta ctttgcctgt atgtggtcgg gatgtgaagt ttactcttga
     6961 agtgctccgg ggtgatagtg ttgagaagac ctctcgggta tggtcaggta atgaacgtga
     7021 ccaggagctg cttactgagg acgcactgga tgatctcatc ccttcttttc tactgactgg
     7081 tcaacagaca ccggcgttcg gtcgaagagt atctggtgtc atagaaattg ccgatgggag
     7141 tcgccgtcgt aaagctgctg cacttaccga aagtgattat cgtgttctgg ttggcgagct
     7201 ggatgatgag cagatggctg cattatccag attgggtaac gattatcgcc caacaagtgc
     7261 ttatgaacgt ggtcagcgtt atgcaagccg attgcagaat gaatttgctg gaaatatttc
     7321 tgcgctggct gatgcggaaa atatttcacg taagattatt acccgctgta tcaacaccgc
     7381 caaattgcct aaatcagttg ttgctctttt ttctcacccc ggtgaactat ctgcccggtc
     7441 aggtgatgca cttcaaaaag cctttacaga taaagaggaa ttacttaagc agcaggcatc
     7501 taaccttcat gagcagaaaa aagctggggt gatatttgaa gctgaagaag ttatcactct
     7561 tttaacttct gtgcttaaaa cgtcatctgc atcaagaact agcttaagct cacgacatca
     7621 gtttgctcct ggagcgacag tattgtataa gggcgataaa atggtgctta acctggacag
     7681 gtctcgtgtt ccaactgagt gtatagagaa aattgaggcc attcttaagg aacttgaaaa
     7741 gccagcaccc tgatgcgacc acgttttagt ctacgtttat ctgtctttac ttaatgtcct
     7801 ttgttacagg ccagaaagca taactggcct gaatattctc tctgggccca ctgttccact
     7861 tgtatcgtcg gtctgataat cagactggga ccacggtccc actcgtatcg tcggtctgat
     7921 tattagtctg ggaccacggt cccactcgta tcgtcggtct gattattagt ctgggaccac
     7981 ggtcccactc gtatcgtcgg tctgataatc agactgggac cacggtccca ctcgtatcgt
     8041 cggtctgatt attagtctgg gaccatggtc ccactcgtat cgtcggtctg attattagtc
     8101 tgggaccacg gtcccactcg tatcgtcggt ctgattatta gtctggaacc acggtcccac
     8161 tcgtatcgtc ggtctgatta ttagtctggg accacggtcc cactcgtatc gtcggtctga
     8221 ttattagtct gggaccacga tcccactcgt gttgtcggtc tgattatcgg tctgggacca
     8281 cggtcccact tgtattgtcg atcagactat cagcgtgaga ctacgattcc atcaatgcct
     8341 gtcaagggca agtattgaca tgtcgtcgta acctgtagaa cggagtaacc tcggtgtgcg
     8401 gttgtatgcc tgctgtggat tgtttacggc tagctcagtc ctaggtacta tgctagctac
     8461 tagagtcatt tatgaaagta ctag
//
